Addgene plasmid #115974: pLV.CMV.GFPmiR125sponge
Purpose: Knockdown of miR-125
Depositing lab: Johan Jakobsson. Depositing organization: Lund University. Publication: microRNA-125 distinguishes developmentally generated and adult-born olfactory bulb interneurons. Akerblom M, Petri R, Sachdeva R, Klussendorf T, Mattsson B, Gentner B, Jakobsson J. Development. 2014 Apr;141(7):1580-8. doi: 10.1242/dev.101659. Epub 2014 Mar 5. PubMed 24598163.
Backbone
  Vector backbone: pLV
  Backbone size w/o insert (bp): 6394
  Total vector size (bp): 7904
  Vector type: Lentiviral
Growth in bacteria
  Bacterial resistance: Ampicillin, 100 μg/mL
  Growth temperature: 37°C
  Growth strain: NEB Stable
  Copy number: High Copy
Gene/Insert
  Gene/Insert name: GFPmiR125sponge
  Species: Synthetic
  Insert size (bp): 1520
  Promoter: CMV
  Tag / fusion protein: GFP (N terminal on insert)
  Cloning method: Restriction Enzyme; 5′ cloning site AgeI (not destroyed); 3′ cloning site KpnI (not destroyed)
  Sequencing primers: 5′ cctgtgttgccacctggatt
Terms and licenses: Academic/Nonprofit Terms; Industry Terms: Not Available to Industry
How to cite: pLV.CMV.GFPmiR125sponge was a gift from Johan Jakobsson (Addgene plasmid # 115974 ; http://n2t.net/addgene:115974 ; RRID:Addgene_115974)
