[The description below was written by a language model from this plasmid's Addgene catalogue record and pLannotate feature annotations shown in this document.]
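Description:
pLV.CMV.GFPmiR125sponge is a third-generation-style, self-inactivating HIV-1 lentiviral transfer vector built on the pLV backbone and designed to knock down the activity of microRNA-125. In bacteria it is maintained as a high-copy plasmid through a ColE1/pUC-type origin with ampicillin selection (AmpR under its own bla promoter). The backbone also carries an f1 origin and remnants of a cloning-vector lacZα/lac promoter region flanked by T7 and T3 promoters. The viral genome is transcribed in packaging cells from a CMV enhancer/promoter fused to a truncated 5' LTR, which makes genomic RNA production independent of Tat. It contains the Ψ packaging signal with a partial gag sequence, the RRE for Rev-dependent nuclear export, the cPPT/CTS element that aids nuclear import, and a ΔU3 3' LTR followed by an SV40 polyadenylation signal and SV40 origin.

The payload is an internal CMV enhancer/promoter driving EGFP, with a partial WPRE downstream to boost transcript stability and expression. According to the catalogue, the synthetic insert of about 1.5 kb combines GFP with a miR-125 sponge, cloned between AgeI and KpnI. A sponge is normally an array of microRNA target sites placed in the reporter's 3' untranslated region, where it sequesters the microRNA and relieves repression of its endogenous targets, while GFP marks transduced cells. The feature table does not annotate the sponge itself, although unannotated sequence lies between the WPRE and the 3' LTR region where it may sit. The sequenced record is somewhat longer than the listed total size. The associated work concerns miR-125 in olfactory bulb interneurons.
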