Features (pLannotate 1.2.2; 28 found; start..end, strand, type, name):
     28..456     -  rep_origin     f1 ori (sequence partly withheld): f1 bacteriophage origin of replication; arrow indicates direction of (+) strand synthesis
    461..616     -  CDS            lacZα (fragment): LacZα fragment of β-galactosidase; lacZ fragment
    624..642     +  promoter       T7 promoter: promoter for bacteriophage T7 RNA polymerase
    663..798     -  rep_origin     SV40 ori: SV40 origin of replication
    817..938     -  polyA_signal   SV40 poly(A) signal: SV40 polyadenylation signal
   1010..1243    -  LTR            3' LTR (ΔU3): self-inactivating 3' long terminal repeat (LTR) from HIV-1
   1245..1313    -  CDS            nef (fragment): NEF_HV1Z2 - Experimental evidence at protein level: Swiss-Prot protein existence level 1. Extracellular Nef protein targets CD4(+) T-lymphocytes for apoptosis by interacting with CXCR4 surface receptors. From Human immunodeficiency virus type 1 group M subtype D (isolate Z2/CDC-Z34) (HIV-1).
   1530..2076    -  misc_feature   WPRE (fragment): woodchuck hepatitis virus posttranscriptional regulatory element
   2092..2811    -  CDS            EGFP: the original enhanced GFP (Yang et al., 1996) mammalian codon-optimized
   2907..3110    -  promoter       CMV promoter: human cytomegalovirus (CMV) immediate early promoter
   3111..3414    -  enhancer       CMV enhancer: human cytomegalovirus immediate early enhancer
   3437..3554    -  misc_feature   cPPT/CTS: central polypurine tract and central termination sequence of HIV-1
   3560..3629    -  CDS            bla(M) (fragment): β-lactamase lacking the signal sequence; bla(M); allows cytosolic expression of β-lactamase
   3640..3740    -  CDS            Rev (fragment): human immunodeficiency virus 1 (HIV-1) Rev protein; rev; enhances nuclear export of unspliced and incompletely spliced viral mRNAs
   4117..4350    -  misc_feature   RRE: The Rev response element (RRE) of HIV-1 allows for Rev-dependent mRNA export from the nucleus to the cytoplasm.
   4496..4859    -  CDS            HIV-1 gag (fragment): gag protein from human immunodeficiency virus 1; gag
   4843..4968    -  misc_feature   HIV-1 Ψ: packaging signal of human immunodeficiency virus type 1
   5015..5195    -  LTR            5' LTR (truncated): truncated 5' long terminal repeat (LTR) from HIV-1
   5210..5413    -  promoter       CMV promoter: human cytomegalovirus (CMV) immediate early promoter
   5414..5793    -  enhancer       CMV enhancer: human cytomegalovirus immediate early enhancer
   5894..5912    -  promoter       T3 promoter: promoter for bacteriophage T3 RNA polymerase
   5957..5973    -  protein_bind   lac operator: The lac repressor binds to the lac operator to inhibit transcription in E. coli. This inhibition can be relieved by adding lactose or isopropyl-β-D-thiogalactopyranoside (IPTG). lac repressor encoded by lacI
   5981..6011    -  promoter       lac promoter: promoter for the E. coli lac operon
   6026..6047    -  protein_bind   CAP binding site: CAP binding activates transcription in the presence of cAMP. E. coli catabolite activator protein
   6060..6152    -  CDS            lacI (fragment): lac repressor; lacI; The lac repressor binds to the lac operator to inhibit transcription in E. coli. This inhibition can be relieved by adding lactose or isopropyl-β-D-thiogalactopyranoside (IPTG).
   6335..6923    -  rep_origin     ori: high-copy-number ColE1/pMB1/pBR322/pUC origin of replication
   7094..7954    -  CDS            AmpR: β-lactamase; bla; confers resistance to ampicillin, carbenicillin, and related antibiotics
   7955..8059    -  promoter       AmpR promoter: bla
>Addgene plasmid #115974 | pLV.CMV.GFPmiR125sponge | addgene full sequence | sequence record 232239 | Addgene NGS Result
AAATTGTAAGCGTTAATATTTTGTTAAAATTCGCGTTAAATTTTTGTTAAATCAGCTCATTTTTTAACCA
ATAGGCCGAAATCGGCAAAATCCCTTATAAATCAAAAGAATAGACCGAGATAGGGT
[37 nt withheld, positions 127-163]
AAAGAACGTGGACTCCAACGTCAAAGG
[49 nt withheld, positions 191-239]
T
[91 nt withheld, positions 241-331]
G
[124 nt withheld, positions 333-456]
CCCATTCGCCATTCAGGCTGCGCAACTGTTGGGAAGGGCGATCGGTGCGGGCCTCTTCGCTATTACGCCA
GCTGGCGAAAGGGGGATGTGCTGCAAGGCGATTAAGTTGGGTAACGCCAGGGTTTTCCCAGTCACGACGT
TGTAAAACGACGGCCAGTGAGCGCGCGTAATACGACTCACTATAGGGCGAATTGGGTACGTCCCTAGGCC
TCCAAAAAAGCCTCCTCACTACTTCTGGAATAGCTCAGAGGCCGAGGCGGCCTCGGCCTCTGCATAAATA
AAAAAAATTAGTCAGCCATGGGGCGGAGAATGGGCGGAACTGGGCGGAGTTAGGGGCGGGATAGCTAGAG
CCAGACATGATAAGATACATTGATGAGTTTGGACAAACCACAACTAGAATGCAGTGAAAAAAATGCTTTA
TTTGTGAAATTTGTGATGCTATTGCTTTATTTGTAACCATTATAAGCTGCAATAAACAAGTTCCTCTCAC
TCTCTGATATTCATTTCTTTGCAAGTTATAAATACTGAATAATAAGATGACATGAACTACTACTGCTAGA
GATTTTCCACACTGACTAAAAGGGTCTGAGGGATCTCTAGTTACCAGAGTCACACAACAGACGGGCACAC
ACTACTTGAAGCACTCAAGGCAAGCTTTATTGAGGCTTAAGCAGTGGGTTCCCTAGTTAGCCAGAGAGCT
CCCAGGCTCAGATCTGGTCTAACCAGAGAGACCCAGTACAAGCAAAAAGCAGATCTTGTCTTCGTTGGGA
GTGAATTAGCCCTTCCAGTCCCCCCTTTTCTTTTAAAAAGTGGCTAAGATCTACAGCTGCCTTGTAAGTC
ATTGGTCTTAAAGGTACCTACGTCACAAGTTTAGTCTCAGGGATACGTCACAAGTTTAGTCTCAGGGATA
CGTCACAAGTTTAGTCTCAGGGATACGTCACAAGTTTAGTCTCAGGGATACGTCACAAGTTTAGTCTCAG
GGATACGTCACAAGTTTAGTCTCAGGGATACGTCACAAGTTTAGTCTCAGGGATACGTCACAAGTTTAGT
CTCAGGGATATCTAGAATCCCGGGAAGGCGAAGACGCGGAAGAGGCTCTAGAGCCGGCAGCAGGCCGCGG
GAAGGAAGGTCCGCTGGATTGAGGGCCGAAGGGACGTAGCAGAAGGACGTCCCGCGCAGAATCCAGGTGG
CAACACAGGCGAGCAGCCATGGAAAGGACGTCAGCTTCCCCGACAACACCACGGAATTGTCAGTGCCCAA
CAGCCGAGCCCCTGTCCAGCAGCGGGCAAGGCAGGCGGCGATGAGTTCCGCCGTGGCAATAGGGAGGGGG
AAAGCGAAAGTCCCGGAAAGGAGCTGACAGGTGGTGGCAATGCCCCAACCAGTGGGGGTTGCGTCAGCAA
ACACAGTGCACACCACGCCACGTTGCCTGACAACGGGCCACAACTCCTCATAAAGAGACAGCAACCAGGA
TTTATACAAGGAGGAGAAAATGAAAGCCATACGGGAAGCAATAGCATGATACAAAGGCATTAAAGCAGCG
TATCCACATAGCGTAAAAGGAGCAACATAGTTAAGAATACCAGTCAATCTTTCACAAATTTTGTAATCCA
GAGGTTGATTGTCGACGCGGCCGCTTTACTTGTACAGCTCGTCCATGCCGAGAGTGATCCCGGCGGCGGT
CACGAACTCCAGCAGGACCATGTGATCGCGCTTCTCGTTGGGGTCTTTGCTCAGGGCGGACTGGGTGCTC
AGGTAGTGGTTGTCGGGCAGCAGCACGGGGCCGTCGCCGATGGGGGTGTTCTGCTGGTAGTGGTCGGCGA
GCTGCACGCTGCCGTCCTCGATGTTGTGGCGGATCTTGAAGTTCACCTTGATGCCGTTCTTCTGCTTGTC
GGCCATGATATAGACGTTGTGGCTGTTGTAGTTGTACTCCAGCTTGTGCCCCAGGATGTTGCCGTCCTCC
TTGAAGTCGATGCCCTTCAGCTCGATGCGGTTCACCAGGGTGTCGCCCTCGAACTTCACCTCGGCGCGGG
TCTTGTAGTTGCCGTCGTCCTTGAAGAAGATGGTGCGCTCCTGGACGTAGCCTTCGGGCATGGCGGACTT
GAAGAAGTCGTGCTGCTTCATGTGGTCGGGGTAGCGGCTGAAGCACTGCACGCCGTAGGTCAGGGTGGTC
ACGAGGGTGGGCCAGGGCACGGGCAGCTTGCCGGTGGTGCAGATGAACTTCAGGGTCAGCTTGCCGTAGG
TGGCATCGCCCTCGCCCTCGCCGGACACGCTGAACTTGTGGCCGTTTACGTCGCCGTCCAGCTCGACCAG
GATGGGCACCACCCCGGTGAACAGCTCCTCGCCCTTGCTCACCATGGTGGCGACCGGTGGATCCTCTAGA
GTCGGTGTCTTCTATGGAGGTCAAAACAGCGTGGATGGCGTCTCCAGGCGATCTGACGGTTCACTAAACG
AGCTCTGCTTATATAGACCTCCCACCGTACACGCCTACCGCCCATTTGCGTCAATGGGGCGGAGTTGTTA
CGACATTTTGGAAAGTCCCGTTGATTTTGGTGCCAAAACAAACTCCCATTGACGTCAATGGGGTGGAGAC
TTGGAAATCCCCGTGAGTCAAACCGCTATCCACGCCCATTGATGTACTGCCAAAACCGCATCACCATGGT
AATAGCGATGACTAATACGTAGATGTACTGCCAAGTAGGAAAGTCCCATAAGGTCATGTACTGGGCATAA
TGCCAGGCGGGCCATTTACCGTCATTGACGTCAATAGGGGGCGTACTTGGCATATGATACACTTGATGTA
CTGCCAAGTGGGCAGTTTACCGTAAATACTCCACCCATTGACGTCAATGGAAAGTCCCTATTGGCGTTAC
TATGGGAACATACGTCATTATTGACGTCAATGGGCGGGGGTCGTTGGGCGGTCAGCCAGGCGGGCCATTT
ACCGTAAGTTATGTAACGCGGAACTCCCAAGCTTATCGATAAAATTTTGAATTTTTGTAATTTGTTTTTG
TAATTCTTTAGTTTGTATGTCTGTTGCTATTATGTCTACTATTCTTTCCCCTGCACTGTACCCCCCAATC
CCCCCTTTTCTTTTAAAAGTTAACCGGAAGGGCCGAGCGCAGAAGTGGTCCTGCAACTTTATCCGCCTCC
ATCCAGTCTATTAATTGTTGCCGATACCGTCGAGATCCGTTCACTAATCGAATGGATCTGTCTCTGTCTC
TCTCTCCACCTTCTTCTTCTATTCCTTCGGGCCTGTCGGGTCCCCTCGGGGTTGGGAGGTGGGTCTGAAA
CGATAATGGTGAATATCCCTGCCTAACTCTATTCACTATAGAAAGTACAGCAAAAACTATTCTTAAACCT
ACCAAGCCTCCTACTATCATTATGAATAATTTTATATACCACAGCCAATTTGTTATGTTAAACCAATTCC
ACAAACTTGCCCATTTATCTAATTCCAATAATTCTTGTTCATTCTTTTCTTGCTGGTTTTGCGATTCTTC
AATTAAGGAGTGTATTAAGCTTGTGTAATTGTTAATTTCTCTGTCCCACTCCATCCAGGTCGTGTGATTC
CAAATCTGTTCCAGAGATTTATTACTCCAACTAGCATTCCAAGGCACAGCAGTGGTGCAAATGAGTTTTC
CAGAGCAACCCCAAATCCCCAGGAGCTGTTGATCCTTTAGGTATCTTTCCACAGCCAGGATTCTTGCCTG
GAGCTGCTTGATGCCCCAGACTGTGAGTTGCAACAGATGCTGTTGCGCCTCAATAGCCCTCAGCAAATTG
TTCTGCTGCTGCACTATACCAGACAATAATTGTCTGGCCTGTACCGTCAGCGTCATTGACGCTGCGCCCA
TAGTGCTTCCTGCTGCTCCCAAGAACCCAAGGAACAAAGCTCCTATTCCCACTGCTCTTTTTTCTCTCTG
CACCACTCTTCTCTTTGCCTTGGTGGGTGCTACTCCTAATGGTTCAATTTTTACTACTTTATATTTATAT
AATTCACTTCTCCAATTGTCCCTCATATCTCCTCCTCCAGGTCTGAAGATCAGCGGCCGCTTGCTGTGCG
GTGGTCTTACTTTTGTTTTGCTCTTCCTCTATCTTGTCTAAAGCTTCCTTGGTGTCTTTTATCTCTATCC
TTTGATGCACACAATAGAGGGTTGCTACTGTATTATATAATGATCTAAGTTCTTCTGATCCTGTCTGAAG
GGATGGTTGTAGCTGTCCCAGTATTTGTCTACAGCCTTCTGATGTTTCTAACAGGCCAGGATTAACTGCG
AATCGTTCTAGCTCCCTGCTTGCCCATACTATATGTTTTAATTTATATTTTTTCTTTCCCCCTGGCCTTA
ACCGAATTTTTTCCCATCGCGATCTAATTCTCCCCCGCTTAATACTGACGCTCTCGCACCCATCTCTCTC
CTTCTAGCCTCCGCTAGTCAAAATTTTTGGCGTACTCACCAGTCGCCGCCCCTCGCCTCTTGCCGTGCGC
GCTTCAGCAAGCCGAGTCCTGCGTCGAGAGAGCTCCTCTGGTTTCCCTTTCGCTTTCAAGTCCCTGTTCG
GGCGCCACTGCTAGAGATTTTCCACACTGACTAAAAGGGTCTGAGGGATCTCTAGTTACCAGAGTCACAC
AACAGACGGGCACACACTACTTGAAGCACTCAAGGCAAGCTTTATTGAGGCTTAAGCAGTGGGTTCCCTA
GTTAGCCAGAGAGCTCCCAGGCTCAGATCTGGTCTAACCAGAGAGACCCCGGTTCACTAAACGAGCTCTG
CTTATATAGACCTCCCACCGTACACGCCTACCGCCCATTTGCGTCAATGGGGCGGAGTTGTTACGACATT
TTGGAAAGTCCCGTTGATTTTGGTGCCAAAACAAACTCCCATTGACGTCAATGGGGTGGAGACTTGGAAA
TCCCCGTGAGTCAAACCGCTATCCACGCCCATTGATGTACTGCCAAAACCGCATCACCATGGTAATAGCG
ATGACTAATACGTAGATGTACTGCCAAGTAGGAAAGTCCCATAAGGTCATGTACTGGGCATAATGCCAGG
CGGGCCATTTACCGTCATTGACGTCAATAGGGGGCGTACTTGGCATATGATACACTTGATGTACTGCCAA
GTGGGCAGTTTACCGTAAATACTCCACCCATTGACGTCAATGGAAAGTCCCTATTGGCGTTACTATGGGA
ACATACGTCATTATTGACGTCAATGGGCGGGGGTCGTTGGGCGGTCAGCCAGGCGGGCCATTTACCGTAA
GTTATGTAACGCGGAACTCCATATATGGGCTATGAACTAATGACCCCGTAATTGATTACTATTAATAACT
AGTCAATAATCAATGTCAACATGGCGGTAATGTTGGACATGAGCCAATATAAATGTACATATTATGATAT
GGATACAACGTATGCAATGGCCAAGCTTGCAGCTCCAGCTTTTGTTCCCTTTAGTGAGGGTTAATTGCGC
GCTTGGCGTAATCATGGTCATAGCTGTTTCCTGTGTGAAATTGTTATCCGCTCACAATTCCACACAACAT
ACGAGCCGGAAGCATAAAGTGTAAAGCCTGGGGTGCCTAATGAGTGAGCTAACTCACATTAATTGCGTTG
CGCTCACTGCCCGCTTTCCAGTCGGGAAACCTGTCGTGCCAGCTGCATTAATGAATCGGCCAACGCGCGG
GGAGAGGCGGTTTGCGTATTGGGCGCTCTTCCGCTTCCTCGCTCACTGACTCGCTGCGCTCGGTCGTTCG
GCTGCGGCGAGCGGTATCAGCTCACTCAAAGGCGGTAATACGGTTATCCACAGAATCAGGGGATAACGCA
GGAAAGAACATGTGAGCAAAAGGCCAGCAAAAGGCCAGGAACCGTAAAAAGGCCGCGTTGCTGGCGTTTT
TCCATAGGCTCCGCCCCCCTGACGAGCATCACAAAAATCGACGCTCAAGTCAGAGGTGGCGAAACCCGAC
AGGACTATAAAGATACCAGGCGTTTCCCCCTGGAAGCTCCCTCGTGCGCTCTCCTGTTCCGACCCTGCCG
CTTACCGGATACCTGTCCGCCTTTCTCCCTTCGGGAAGCGTGGCGCTTTCTCATAGCTCACGCTGTAGGT
ATCTCAGTTCGGTGTAGGTCGTTCGCTCCAAGCTGGGCTGTGTGCACGAACCCCCCGTTCAGCCCGACCG
CTGCGCCTTATCCGGTAACTATCGTCTTGAGTCCAACCCGGTAAGACACGACTTATCGCCACTGGCAGCA
GCCACTGGTAACAGGATTAGCAGAGCGAGGTATGTAGGCGGTGCTACAGAGTTCTTGAAGTGGTGGCCTA
ACTACGGCTACACTAGAAGAACAGTATTTGGTATCTGCGCTCTGCTGAAGCCAGTTACCTTCGGAAAAAG
AGTTGGTAGCTCTTGATCCGGCAAACAAACCACCGCTGGTAGCGGTGGTTTTTTTGTTTGCAAGCAGCAG
ATTACGCGCAGAAAAAAAGGATCTCAAGAAGATCCTTTGATCTTTTCTACGGGGTCTGACGCTCAGTGGA
ACGAAAACTCACGTTAAGGGATTTTGGTCATGAGATTATCAAAAAGGATCTTCACCTAGATCCTTTTAAA
TTAAAAATGAAGTTTTAAATCAATCTAAAGTATATATGAGTAAACTTGGTCTGACAGTTACCAATGCTTA
ATCAGTGAGGCACCTATCTCAGCGATCTGTCTATTTCGTTCATCCATAGTTGCCTGACTCCCCGTCGTGT
AGATAACTACGATACGGGAGGGCTTACCATCTGGCCCCAGTGCTGCAATGATACCGCGAGACCCACGCTC
ACCGGCTCCAGATTTATCAGCAATAAACCAGCCAGCCGGAAGGGCCGAGCGCAGAAGTGGTCCTGCAACT
TTATCCGCCTCCATCCAGTCTATTAATTGTTGCCGGGAAGCTAGAGTAAGTAGTTCGCCAGTTAATAGTT
TGCGCAACGTTGTTGCCATTGCTACAGGCATCGTGGTGTCACGCTCGTCGTTTGGTATGGCTTCATTCAG
CTCCGGTTCCCAACGATCAAGGCGAGTTACATGATCCCCCATGTTGTGCAAAAAAGCGGTTAGCTCCTTC
GGTCCTCCGATCGTTGTCAGAAGTAAGTTGGCCGCAGTGTTATCACTCATGGTTATGGCAGCACTGCATA
ATTCTCTTACTGTCATGCCATCCGTAAGATGCTTTTCTGTGACTGGTGAGTACTCAACCAAGTCATTCTG
AGAATAGTGTATGCGGCGACCGAGTTGCTCTTGCCCGGCGTCAATACGGGATAATACCGCGCCACATAGC
AGAACTTTAAAAGTGCTCATCATTGGAAAACGTTCTTCGGGGCGAAAACTCTCAAGGATCTTACCGCTGT
TGAGATCCAGTTCGATGTAACCCACTCGTGCACCCAACTGATCTTCAGCATCTTTTACTTTCACCAGCGT
TTCTGGGTGAGCAAAAACAGGAAGGCAAAATGCCGCAAAAAAGGGAATAAGGGCGACACGGAAATGTTGA
ATACTCATACTCTTCCTTTTTCAATATTATTGAAGCATTTATCAGGGTTATTGTCTCATGAGCGGATACA
TATTTGAATGTATTTAGAAAAATAAACAAATAGGGGTTCCGCGCACATTTCCCCGAAAAGTGCCACCT
